Addgene plasmid #154119: pNM3810
Purpose: mec-4 promoter driving QF in an RCME vector
Depositing lab: Michael Nonet. Depositing organization: Washington University in Saint Louis. Publication: Efficient Transgenesis in Caenorhabditis elegans Using Flp Recombinase-Mediated Cassette Exchange. Nonet ML. Genetics. 2020 Jun 8. pii: genetics.120.303388. doi: 10.1534/genetics.120.303388. PubMed 32513816.
Backbone
  Vector backbone: pLF3FShC
  Backbone manufacturer: Addgene #153083
  Backbone size w/o insert (bp): 7855
  Total vector size (bp): 11490
  Modifications to backbone: none
  Vector type: Worm Expression ; RMCE
  Selectable markers: Hygromycin
Growth in bacteria
  Bacterial resistance: Ampicillin, 100 μg/mL
  Growth temperature: 37°C
  Growth strain: DH5alpha
  Copy number: High Copy
Gene/Insert
  Gene/Insert name: mec-4p::QF::act-4 '3
  Species: C. elegans (nematode); N. crassa
  Insert size (bp): 3786
  Promoter: not applicable
  Cloning method: Unknown
  Sequencing primers: 5′ not applicable
Resource information
  A portion of this plasmid was derived from a plasmid made by: The insert was added using a multi-fragment Golden Gate reaction with mec-4p and act-4 3' UTR coming from amplified genomic sequences and QF from worm genomic DNA of a strain containing integrated Addgene #65841 sequences.
Terms and licenses: Academic/Nonprofit Terms; Industry Terms: Not Available to Industry
How to cite: pNM3810 was a gift from Michael Nonet (Addgene plasmid # 154119 ; http://n2t.net/addgene:154119 ; RRID:Addgene_154119)
