[The description below was written by a language model from this plasmid's Addgene catalogue record and pLannotate feature annotations shown in this document.]
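Description:
pNM3810 is a C. elegans expression plasmid built for Flp recombinase-mediated cassette exchange (RMCE), made by inserting a mec-4p::QF::act-4 3′ UTR cassette into the pLF3FShC integration backbone. In E. coli it behaves as a pBluescript-type high-copy plasmid, carrying a ColE1/pUC origin, an f1 origin, an ampicillin resistance gene and remnants of the lac/MCS region with T3 and T7 promoters. Selection in worms is by hygromycin.

The payload is the Neurospora crassa transcriptional activator QF (annotated as qa-1f), the driver half of the Q bipartite expression system, which activates genes placed downstream of its binding sites. According to the record it is controlled by the C. elegans mec-4 promoter and followed by the act-4 3′ UTR. These two elements are not called out in the feature table but presumably occupy the unannotated stretches flanking the QF coding sequence. The insert was assembled by multi-fragment Golden Gate cloning from amplified genomic sequences.

The backbone supplies the integration machinery. A minimal FRT site sits directly upstream of the promoterless-looking HygR coding sequence, followed by sqt-1 collagen sequence, which may provide a visible morphological marker, though the record does not state which allele is present. There is also a Cre recombinase gene with a tbb-2 terminator next to a fragment of hsp-16.1 sequence, suggesting heat-shock-regulated Cre. A single loxP site is annotated just upstream of the insert; any additional FRT or lox variants were not detected by the annotation. The arrangement is consistent with Flp-mediated single-copy insertion at a genomic landing site and later Cre-mediated removal of marker and vector sequences, leaving the mec-4p::QF driver.
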