Features (pLannotate 1.2.2; 24 found; start..end, strand, type, name):
      1..34      +  protein_bind   FRT (minimal): supports FLP-mediated excision but not integration (Turan and Bode, 2011) FLP recombinase from the Saccharomyces cerevisiae 2μ plasmid
     35..1060    +  CDS            HygR: aminoglycoside phosphotransferase from E. coli; aph(4)-Ia; confers resistance to hygromycin
   1815..1961    +  CDS            sqt-1 (fragment): SQT1_CAEEL - Also known as rol-5. Protein inferred from homology: Swiss-Prot protein existence level 3. Nematode cuticles are composed largely of collagen-like proteins. The cuticle functions both as an exoskeleton and as a barrier to protect the worm from its environment. This is a collagen critical for organismal morphogenesis. Mutations in sqt-1 can lengthen, shorten, or helically twist the entire animal. From Caenorhabditis elegans.
   1994..2833    +  CDS            sqt-1 (fragment): SQT1_CAEEL - Also known as rol-5. Protein inferred from homology: Swiss-Prot protein existence level 3. Nematode cuticles are composed largely of collagen-like proteins. The cuticle functions both as an exoskeleton and as a barrier to protect the worm from its environment. This is a collagen critical for organismal morphogenesis. Mutations in sqt-1 can lengthen, shorten, or helically twist the entire animal. From Caenorhabditis elegans.
   2877..3200    -  terminator     tbb-2 terminator: tbb-2; transcription terminator for the C. elegans tubulin beta-2 gene
   3209..4339    -  CDS            cre: RECR_BPP1 - Experimental evidence at protein level: Swiss-Prot protein existence level 1. Catalyzes site-specific recombination between two 34-base- pair LOXP sites. Its role is to maintain the phage genome as a monomeric unit-copy plasmid in the lysogenic state. From Escherichia phage P1 (Bacteriophage P1).
   4688..4738    +  CDS            hsp-16.1 (fragment): HSP11_CAEEL - Also known as hsp16-1b. Experimental evidence at transcript level: Swiss-Prot protein existence level 2. From Caenorhabditis elegans.
   4742..4763    +  misc_feature   MCS (fragment): pBluescript multiple cloning site
   4794..4812    -  promoter       T7 promoter: promoter for bacteriophage T7 RNA polymerase
   4820..4975    +  CDS            lacZα (fragment): LacZα fragment of β-galactosidase; lacZ fragment
   4980..5408    +  rep_origin     f1 ori (sequence partly withheld): f1 bacteriophage origin of replication; arrow indicates direction of (+) strand synthesis
   5461..5565    +  promoter       AmpR promoter: bla
   5566..6426    +  CDS            AmpR: β-lactamase; bla; confers resistance to ampicillin, carbenicillin, and related antibiotics
   6597..7185    +  rep_origin     ori: high-copy-number ColE1/pMB1/pBR322/pUC origin of replication
   7368..7459    +  CDS            lacI (fragment): lac repressor; lacI; The lac repressor binds to the lac operator to inhibit transcription in E. coli. This inhibition can be relieved by adding lactose or isopropyl-β-D-thiogalactopyranoside (IPTG).
   7472..7493    +  protein_bind   CAP binding site: CAP binding activates transcription in the presence of cAMP. E. coli catabolite activator protein
   7508..7538    +  promoter       lac promoter: promoter for the E. coli lac operon
   7542..7564    +  protein_bind   lac operator (fragment): The lac repressor binds to the lac operator to inhibit transcription in E. coli. This inhibition can be relieved by adding lactose or isopropyl-β-D-thiogalactopyranoside (IPTG). lac repressor encoded by lacI
   7607..7625    +  promoter       T3 promoter: promoter for bacteriophage T3 RNA polymerase
   7638..7667    +  misc_feature   MCS (fragment): pBluescript multiple cloning site
   7671..7704    +  protein_bind   loxP: Cre-mediated recombination occurs in the 8-bp core sequence (GCATACAT). Cre recombinase
   7717..7754    +  misc_feature   MCS (fragment): pBluescript multiple cloning site
   8385..10832   +  CDS            qa-1f: QA1F_NEUCR - Protein predicted: Swiss-Prot protein existence level 4. Transcription activation of genes for enzymes and proteins of quinate metabolism by binding to a 16 base-pair sequence (consensus 5'- GGRTAARYRYTTAYCC-3') in front of each Qa genes. From Neurospora crassa (strain ATCC 24698 / 74-OR23-1A / CBS 708.71 / DSM 1257 / FGSC 987).
  11470..11487   +  misc_feature   MCS (fragment): pBluescript multiple cloning site
>Addgene plasmid #154119 | pNM3810 | addgene full sequence | sequence record 306079 | Addgene NGS Result
GAAGTTCCTATTCTCTAGAAAGTATAGGAACTTCATGAAAAAGCCTGAACTCACCGCGACGTCTGTCGAG
AAGTTTCTGATCGAAAAGTTCGACAGCGTCTCCGACCTGATGCAGCTCTCGGAGGGCGAAGAATCTCGTG
CTTTCAGCTTCGATGTAGGAGGGCGTGGATATGTCCTGCGGGTAAATAGCTGCGCCGATGGTTTCTACAA
AGATCGTTATGTTTATCGGCACTTTGCATCGGCCGCGCTCCCGATTCCGGAAGTGCTTGACATTGGGGAA
TTCAGCGAGAGCCTGACCTATTGCATCTCCCGCCGTGCACAGGGTGTCACGTTGCAAGACCTGCCTGAAA
CCGAACTGCCCGCTGTTCTGCAGCCGGTCGCGGAGGCCATGGATGCGATCGCTGCGGCCGATCTTAGCCA
GACGAGCGGGTTCGGCCCATTCGGACCGCAAGGAATCGGTCAATACACTACATGGCGTGATTTCATATGC
GCGATTGCTGATCCCCATGTGTATCACTGGCAAACTGTGATGGACGACACCGTCAGTGCGTCCGTCGCGC
AGGCTCTCGATGAGCTGATGCTTTGGGCCGAGGACTGCCCCGAAGTCCGGCACCTCGTGCACGCGGATTT
CGGCTCCAACAATGTCCTGACGGACAATGGCCGCATAACAGCGGTCATTGACTGGAGCGAGGCGATGTTC
GGGGATTCCCAATACGAGGTCGCCAACATCTTCTTCTGGAGGCCGTGGTTGGCTTGTATGGAGCAGCAGA
CGCGCTACTTCGAGCGGAGGCATCCGGAGCTTGCAGGATCGCCGCGGCTCCGGGCGTATATGCTCCGCAT
TGGTCTTGACCAACTCTATCAGAGCTTGGTTGACGGCAATTTCGATGATGCAGCTTGGGCGCAGGGTCGA
TGCGACGCAATCGTCCGATCCGGAGCCGGGACTGTCGGGCGTACACAAATCGCCCGCAGAAGCGCGGCCG
TCTGGACCGATGGCTGTGTAGAAGTACTCGCCGATAGTGGAAACCGACGCCCCAGCACTCGTCCGAGGGC
AAAGGAATAGGCGGGATGATCGACGCCAACGTCGTTGAATTTTCAAATTTTAAATACTGAATATTTGTTT
TTTTTCCTATTATTTATTTATTCTCTTTGTGTTTTTTTTCTTGCTTTCTAAAAAATTAATTCAATCCAAA
TCTAAACATTTTTTTTTCTCTTTCCGTCTCCCAATTCGTATTCCGCTCCTCTCATCTGAACACAATGTGC
AAGTTTATTTATCTTCTCGCTTTCATTTCATTAGGACGTGGGGGGAATTGGTGGAAGGGGGAAACACACA
AAAGGATGATGGAAATGAAATAAGGACACACAATATGCAACAACATTCAATTCAGAAATATGGAGGAAGG
TTTAAAAGAAAACATAAAAATATATAGAGGAGGAAGGAAACTAGCTGCCCTCGATTGTCTATCTTCCATT
CTCACCAAGTTTCAACAACTTTATTCAGTCATTCTTCTCTGGTTCATTTCCCAACCAATCTTCCCGAATA
AAGCCCATCTGTCCTTTCGGCCACATTCCTCACCTACATCCGTACTCCTTATCTCCCGTTCTTATCCAGT
CTTTTATCGTCTCTGCGTCTCGCACACTGTCTCGTCGGTAATGTAAAAAAAAAACAAAAAAAACTTGAAA
ACTTGCGGAAAGATTTCCTAATAAAAGGAGACGAATCCGGTAGGAAATCGACAAGTCTCTGCTTCTCGAA
GACTAGGTGAGTTACATTTCTTTGGCCGAATTATTTTGAAATCCTAAATTTGATAATTTCAGAGATGTCT
GTAAAACTTGCGTGTTATGTGACGGCTTCGGTCACTGTCGCCACTCTTATGGTATGCTTCATGACCATGT
CAACCATCTACTCGGAGGTTGATGGATTCAGAGAGAAGCTTGATACCGAGATGAATGTGTTCAGAGTGAG
TTAAATTATATTTTGAATTTTAAATAATTTTTAATTTTCTAGCAATCTACCAATGGATTGTGGAAGGACA
TAGTTGTCATCGGAAGATCTAGCAAGCGTGTCCGTTGTCAATATGAAGAGACCAACGCTACCCCAACTCC
ACATGCTGATGGATCCCCATCTGCTCCACCAGGTCAACCACCAGCAGTTCCACCAGTCTTCAACCAGCCA
AAGACTCCAAATGGAGCCAATGGAAATGGACCAACCTGCAACTGCAATGCTGATAACAAGTGCCCAGCTG
GACCATCCGGACCAAAGGGAGTTCCAGGAGTTCCAGGACTCGACGGAGTTCCAGGACTTGACGGTGTTCC
AGGAGTTGGAGCTGATGATATCGCTCCACAACGCGAGTCTGTCGGATGCTTCACTTGCCCACAAGGACCA
GTTGGACCACCAGGAGCTCTTGGAAGACCAGGACCACGTGGACTTCCAGGACCAAGAGGACAAAATGGAA
ACCCAGGAAGAGATGGACAACCAGGACATCCAGGAGAGCAAGGATCATCCGGTCAAATCGGAAAGATCGG
AGAGCCAGGACCACCAGGAGAGAAGGGACGCGACGCCGAGCATCCAATCGGAAGACCAGGACCAAAGGGA
CCAAGAGGAGATCAAGGACCAACAGGACCAGCTGGACAGAACGGTCTTCACGGACCACCAGGAGAGCCAG
GAACCGTTGGACCAGAAGGACCATCTGGAAAGCAAGGACGTCAAGGACCAGACGGAACCCAGGGAGAGAC
TGGACCAGACGGAAGACCAGGAAAGGATGCCGAGTACTGCCAGTGCCCAGACAAGTCTCCACCATCAGAG
GCTGTCAACGCCAACCGTGGATACAGAAATATCTAAATTGTTGGTGTTTTCTAATAAAATATTTGAGATT
CAGTGAGACTTTTTTCTTGGCGGCACAATAAAGTTTCCTCTTTTTGTTGGGTCACTCAACGAACACAATA
CAAATATTTGAGCGCTCGCATTTTTCTCAACCTTTCGGGTTTAAAGCACTTCAAAATGGAATTGAAGAGA
GATTGTGAAAGTACATCAGACAGAATCACATTTTGATAGCATTCACTTCACTCAGATGCAAACTTTTCAG
TGACTATAAAAAGTCATAAAATAATAACATTAAAAAAGCAAATAAATTAGCGAGAGAATTTTTTGACAAA
AAGAAAGAAGAGTGATAGAGAAGAAGGGAATGCTTGAAAGGATTTTGCATTTATCTTAATCACCGTCTTC
GAGAAGACGAACCATGGCGCCAGTTTCAGAATCCAAGTTTCTAATATAGTTCATCACAATGTTGACGTTG
GTCCAACCTCCGGCTTGCATAATCTCTGGGATGGAAACTCCAGCGCGAGCCATGTCACGGGCAGCTCCGA
CACGGGCGGAATGTCCAGACCAAGCCAAGTAACGTTGTCCGGAATCATCCTTGGCTCCGTAGATGAGACG
GTGGGTAGCTTCGAAGATTCCTGAAAATTTATTTTCAGCTTATTCTTAGCTAATATGTTGTTTAAACTTA
CCTTCAAGAGCTCGAGTCGAGAGTTGTGATGTTGCACTCGGGGCAGCAACTCCGTTCTTGCGAACACGAC
AGAACAGGTAGTTGTTTGGATCATCGGCGACTCCGGAAACCGAAATCCAGCGCTCAACGAGCTTGGTAAC
TCCAAGGGAGAGCGCTTTTTCGACTCCGGCAGTCGAGACCAGCGTTTTTGTACGTCCGATGTGGATGAGC
ATTCTTCCTCCGTCTGTGCGACTAATATCCTTGACGCGAATGCGGGCAATTTCGGCGATACGGAGAAGTG
TGTTGTAAGCAATTCCGAGGAAGGCGAGGTTTCGGATGTCCTGGCAACGATCGGAATTTTCCATAAGAGA
ACGGACCTGATCGAAGTCGGTTCTGAAAATTTCGTCAAGTCTTAGGATTGAATACATTAATATTTAAACT
TACCTTTCGAAGGCGAGGGCTTGCTTGGCTCTCTCTCCAGCATCAACATTTTCCTTGCGGATACGTCTCA
TTACGAGAGATACGGCATTAGAATCTGATGGGCGTGGAAGTCCAGATCGGCGATGGAGCATATTGAGCTG
TCCGAGATGTTGTTGGATCGTCTTCACCGCCAATCCACGAGCTTGGAGGTAGAGCAAGTAGTCACGAACG
TCTTCTGGCTCGGCTGGGAACCACTTGCGGTTGTTAAGCTTGCACCAGGCAGCCCAAGAACGGCACACTG
AGAGAAGCATCTTCCAGGTGTGCTCGGAGAAGGCTTGTCTGTCACGGAACATATCCATGAGGTTCTTGCG
AACTTCATCACTTGTCGCGTCAACTGGAAGTGCTGGAAGATTTTGATGAACAGTGAGAAGATTTGACATA
TTTTCGAAGTTTTTTAGATGCACTAGAACAAAGCGTGTTGGCTTCCTCTGAGCCCGCTTTCCTTATATAC
CCGCATTCTGCAGCCTTACAGAATGTTCTAGAAGGTCCTAGATGCATTCGTTTGAAAATACTCCCGGTGG
GTGCAAAGAGACGCAGACGGAAAATGTATCTGGGTCTCTTTATTGTGTACACTACTTTTCCATGTACCGA
ATGTGAGTCGCCCTCCTTTTGCAACAAGCAGCTCGAATGTTCTAGAAAAAGGTGGAAAATAGTATAAATA
CCGTTGAAAATAAATACCGAACAACATTTGCTCTAATTGTGAAATTAGAAATCTTCAAACTATAATCATG
TCACTTTACCACTATTTCCGTCCAGCTCAACGTTCCGTTTTTGGTGATCGTAAGCTTATCGATACCGTCG
ACCCGTTAACCGGGGGCCCGGTACCCAATTCGCCCTATAGTGAGTCGTATTACGCGCGCTCACTGGCCGT
CGTTTTACAACGTCGTGACTGGGAAAACCCTGGCGTTACCCAACTTAATCGCCTTGCAGCACATCCCCCT
TTCGCCAGCTGGCGTAATAGCGAAGAGGCCCGCACCGATCGCCCTTCCCAACAGTTGCGCAGCCTGAATG
GCGAATGGG
[124 nt withheld, positions 4980-5103]
C
[91 nt withheld, positions 5105-5195]
A
[49 nt withheld, positions 5197-5245]
CCTTTGACGTTGGAGTCCACGTTCTTT
[37 nt withheld, positions 5273-5309]
ACCCTATCTCGGTCTATTCTTTTGATTTATAAGGGATTTTGCCGATTTCGGCCTATTGGTTAAAAAATGA
GCTGATTTAACAAAAATTTAACGCGAATTTTAACAAAATATTAACGCTTACAATTTAGGTGGCACTTTTC
GGGGAAATGTGCGCGGAACCCCTATTTGTTTATTTTTCTAAATACATTCAAATATGTATCCGCTCATGAG
ACAATAACCCTGATAAATGCTTCAATAATATTGAAAAAGGAAGAGTATGAGTATTCAACATTTCCGTGTC
GCCCTTATTCCCTTTTTTGCGGCATTTTGCCTTCCTGTTTTTGCTCACCCAGAAACGCTGGTGAAAGTAA
AAGATGCTGAAGATCAGTTGGGTGCACGAGTGGGTTACATCGAACTGGATCTCAACAGCGGTAAGATCCT
TGAGAGTTTTCGCCCCGAAGAACGTTTTCCAATGATGAGCACTTTTAAAGTTCTGCTATGTGGCGCGGTA
TTATCCCGTATTGACGCCGGGCAAGAGCAACTCGGTCGCCGCATACACTATTCTCAGAATGACTTGGTTG
AGTACTCACCAGTCACAGAAAAGCATCTTACGGATGGCATGACAGTAAGAGAATTATGCAGTGCTGCCAT
AACCATGAGTGATAACACTGCGGCCAACTTACTTCTGACAACGATCGGAGGACCGAAGGAGCTAACCGCT
TTTTTGCACAACATGGGGGATCATGTAACTCGCCTTGATCGTTGGGAACCGGAGCTGAATGAAGCCATAC
CAAACGACGAGCGTGACACCACGATGCCTGTAGCAATGGCAACAACGTTGCGCAAACTATTAACTGGCGA
ACTACTTACTCTAGCTTCCCGGCAACAATTAATAGACTGGATGGAGGCGGATAAAGTTGCAGGACCACTT
CTGCGCTCGGCCCTTCCGGCTGGCTGGTTTATTGCTGATAAATCTGGAGCCGGTGAGCGTGGGTCTCGCG
GTATCATTGCAGCACTGGGGCCAGATGGTAAGCCCTCCCGTATCGTAGTTATCTACACGACGGGGAGTCA
GGCAACTATGGATGAACGAAATAGACAGATCGCTGAGATAGGTGCCTCACTGATTAAGCATTGGTAACTG
TCAGACCAAGTTTACTCATATATACTTTAGATTGATTTAAAACTTCATTTTTAATTTAAAAGGATCTAGG
TGAAGATCCTTTTTGATAATCTCATGACCAAAATCCCTTAACGTGAGTTTTCGTTCCACTGAGCGTCAGA
CCCCGTAGAAAAGATCAAAGGATCTTCTTGAGATCCTTTTTTTCTGCGCGTAATCTGCTGCTTGCAAACA
AAAAAACCACCGCTACCAGCGGTGGTTTGTTTGCCGGATCAAGAGCTACCAACTCTTTTTCCGAAGGTAA
CTGGCTTCAGCAGAGCGCAGATACCAAATACTGTTCTTCTAGTGTAGCCGTAGTTAGGCCACCACTTCAA
GAACTCTGTAGCACCGCCTACATACCTCGCTCTGCTAATCCTGTTACCAGTGGCTGCTGCCAGTGGCGAT
AAGTCGTGTCTTACCGGGTTGGACTCAAGACGATAGTTACCGGATAAGGCGCAGCGGTCGGGCTGAATGG
GGGGTTCGTGCACACAGCCCAGCTTGGAGCGAACGACCTACACCGAACTGAGATACCTACAGCGTGAGCT
ATGAGAAAGCGCCACGCTTCCCGAAGGGAGAAAGGCGGACAGGTATCCGGTAAGCGGCAGGGTCGGAACA
GGAGAGCGCACGAGGGAGCTTCCAGGGGGAAACGCCTGGTATCTTTATAGTCCTGTCGGGTTTCGCCACC
TCTGACTTGAGCGTCGATTTTTGTGATGCTCGTCAGGGGGGCGGAGCCTATGGAAAAACGCCAGCAACGC
GGCCTTTTTACGGTTCCTGGCCTTTTGCTGGCCTTTTGCTCACATGTTCTTTCCTGCGTTATCCCCTGAT
TCTGTGGATAACCGTATTACCGCCTTTGAGTGAGCTGATACCGCTCGCCGCAGCCGAACGACCGAGCGCA
GCGAGTCAGTGAGCGAGGAAGCGGAATTCGCCCAATACGCAAACCGCCTCTCCCCGCGCGTTGGCCGATT
CATTAATGCAGCTGGCACGACAGGTTTCCCGACTGGAAAGCGGGCAGTGAGCGCAACGCAATTAATGTGA
GTTAGCTCACTCATTAGGCACCCCAGGCTTTACACTTTATGCTTCCGGCTCGTATGTTGTGTGGAATTGT
GAGCGGATAACAATTTCACACAGGAAACAGCTATGACCATGATTACGCCAAGCGCGCAATTAACCCTCAC
TAAAGGGAACAAAAGCTGGAGCTCCACCGCGGTGGCGGCCGCTCTAGATGGATAACTTCGTATAGCATAC
ATTATACGAAGTTATACGGGCGAATTGGAGCTCCACCGCGGTGGCGGCCGCTCTAGAACTAGTGGTTCCG
GAGCAGTTCAAGACAACTTTTGTCAATGGCAAGCTAGTCACTGTCGTCTCGGACATTTGCTAAATCTTCT
CACGTCATAACCTTATTTTTCAACTTCATGAACTATCCCCTCGAACTTTTTTATTTGTCCCTGTCTACAA
TTCTTTATAAGCAATTGAGACACACTTTGCTTTATTAAATAATACCGATTTTGTTTTGTATATGCATTGA
CTGGTGCTCAACTATTTTTATTGAAAAAATTACTTTTTACTGTCTCGTCGAATAAAAGTGATCCCTTCCA
AAAAATAGTTATTCATGTTTGAAGGTTTGTGATCGTAGAACAATTGCACCGAATGTAGTGTAAAAAAAAT
TCCAGAATGTTCAAATACATTTCCACCCTCACCAGAACATCTCAAACACCAGGCACATTTCAACACACTT
TCATGGATCTTATCTTGCCTCAAAACCATCAGCTTTCTTCTCATTCTACAAGTATGAAACAATCTACTAT
TCTATACATTTATAATGTAATGGAACCATGTGAAGACATGAGCAAGATCATTGTCGTCAGCGACTACCCC
TCCTTCATTTTTCTTAGAGTATCAGTTTGCTAATGCTATTTTTTTTATCGCTATCAAGTTATAGAATGCC
ACCAAAACGCAAGACACTCAATGCCGCTGCCGAAGCCAATGCCCACGCTGATGGCCATGCTGATGGCAAT
GCTGATGGTCATGTCGCTAACACTGCAGCAAGCAGCAACAACGCCCGTTTTGCGGACTTGACCAACATTG
ACACACCCGGCCTCGGCCCTACCACGACGACGTTACTTGTCGAGCCCGCTCGTTCGAAACGCCAGAGAGT
CTCGAGGGCCTGTGATCAGTGTCGAGCTGCACGTGAAAAGTGTGATGGAATCCAGCCGGCTTGCTTCCCC
TGTGTGTCGCAGGGCCGGTCGTGTACCTACCAGGCCAGTCCCAAGAAGCGAGGAGTCCAGACGGGCTACA
TCCGCACTCTCGAACTGGCTCTGGCTTGGATGTTCGAGAACGTTGCCCGCAGCGAGGACGCCCTCCACAA
TCTTTTGGTCCGTGATGCTGGCCAGGGCAGCGCTCTCCTGGTCGGCAAAGACTCGCCTGCTGCAGAACGC
CTCCATGCAAGATGGGCGACGAGTCGAGTCAACAAAAGCATCACCCGTCTTCTCTCAGGTCAGGCCGCAC
AAGATCCATCTGAAGACGGCCAATCCCCGTCCGAAGACATAAATGTCCAAGATGCCGGGGCAAAGACATC
CGACTTCCCTCATGCGCCTCACTTGACTTTCTCGGCGCCTAAGTCTAGTACAGCTGAGACACGCACTCTA
CCAGGCCCGGTCCGACCACCTATTTCGGCAAACACCCTGGAAAACAACCTTCAGCCAGATGGAACCGGGA
TAGGGAAGCTACCACCCAATCATTGGCGCCTGCTGGATATCTACTTTTCCTACACGCATTCTTGGCTCCC
TATCCTCGAGAAGAAAGACATGTACCAAGCATTGTACCAGTACTCTGAACAAGGCTCGTTGCTTCCCTCT
GCGAATGTCGAGTCTGGCGTTCATGCCGAGCTTTGGAGCGCGCTCGCCCTGGCGTCCTTCCAGGCTGCTG
CTACTGCTGCATCGAGTGCTACGGGTCCAGCTTCAGCTGCTCATGGCCATGACAATGCCATCAATCCTTC
ACCTGCAGACATATCTGACACAGCCCGAAAGCTCATACCTTTGGAAAGCGGGCCGTTCCAGGTTCAGCAC
TGCAGAGCGTTGCTGCTTCTTTGTCTCGTAAGCCTTGGGCGGGATGATTGGGAGTCTGCTTGGTTGCTGG
TTGGCTTTGCGGTCCGCGTCCTACTTGTTGTTCGCACCCAGTTGCCTCCTGATGATGACCGGCCACGACC
AAGAATGCGTGCGCTGCTCGTCGCGTGCTTCATCGTGGATACCATTGTGTCTATGAGACACAACGTGCCG
GCCCATCTCAAGCCAGACGACATTGCGGATCTGCCGTTACCTGAAGACGGTCAAGATCAATGGGAGCCGT
GGACACCATGTGAGGGCTTAGGCGGTGAACACACCATGCTGCAAATGTTGAGGAACCCGGCATACCCTTT
AAGCACATTCAACCACCTATATGGCGTGACCAAGCTGGTTGCTTTGGAGCTTCTGCCAAGAATACGAACA
TCTTCACAGAACGCTCCCTTGGAGTTCAGGTCGCGGTTGCAGCAGGTAATCGGCCACAATTCTCCCTTCA
GCGTCTTTGTCCTTTCCCAGGATACAGCATCGGCTTTTGTGCCTACTGCATACCTTACCCGTACCGTTTA
TTTATGGGCAGCTGCCTTTTCTGAGCCTCTCAACGAACACTACTCGCATCTTCTGATCGAAACTCTTGAT
CAGTATCAGAAGCGGTTTGGTACATATGCAATCCCACCTCTGATCCCTTCTCTTCTAGACTCCCTTCTTG
CTTTAAAGAAACAATCACATTCTTCAGAGCGGCATCGAAGGCACTTGGAAGAACTTTTCCCCGCCTACTC
CTCCATTTGGCCTCGGGGAGGCCGACACAGCAATACTGGCCTCCAACCCATACGACAACTTGAGCTTCCG
CCGACTGCGACTGCCACTGCAAGTATCATGCCCCATGTCATGGAACAGCCCCTGTCAACGTCAATAAATC
CGGTCAATGATCGGTTTAATGGAATACCGAATCCTACCCCCTACAATAGCGATGCGGCCCTAGACGCAAT
TACTCAAACCAATGACTACGGATCAGTCAATACCCATGGCATTCTCAGTACATATCCACCACCTGCCACC
CACTTGAACGAGGCCTCGGTGGCCCTTGCGCCTGGAGGTGCTCCTCCCAGACCACCCCCGCCATACGTTG
ATAGTACAACGAACCATCCTCCTTACCATAGTAACCTCGTCCCCATGGCCAATTTCGGATATTCGACTGT
AGACTATGATGCGATGGTGGATGATCTGGCATCGATCGAGTACACGGATGCGGTTGACGTTGATCCGCAG
TTCATGACGAACCTCGGGTTTGTCCCAGGGTGTAATTTTAGCGATATCAACACGTATGAGCAATAGAAGT
AAATTTTTTGCCCCTTCCACCCACAACGCTCAAAAGAAGTTCGTATTATCCCGCAACCCATCCAGACCAT
CCTTTTACATTTTTTTTATTTTCTCTTTTTTTTTTCTTCACCCTCTCCGTGTACATTGCTAGTAATAGTT
CCAACTTCTCTAGCCGACTGCATTATGCTTCCCATTCTCACCCAAATCTTCATTGGTAACTTCTCTTGTA
TTTGTTCAATACTATTCCGGTAGTAATCTAGGCATGTATAACTAGGTTCTCTGTGTATCTTTGGTTTGAA
GTTGAGGTTTAATGCAATCACTTTTGTTGTTGTACCCTATTACTGCCGATGACCCCCATTTTCTCATTAC
AAAATTGACATTTTAAACCATTTTTTCTCTGAATCATGCTCATTATTTGAGCCACATTCATAATAAAGCT
TTTAATAAGACAAATTGATCAAGTTTATCTAATGTAAAAAATACAAATAAAGAAAATTCAACCCGGAGGA
GAGATGAAGTGAGTAGCTGTTACGGAACACAGATTATTTGCCTTGTTTGTTTCCGAAGATGTCTCCGACG
CGGTCCAAAATTGAGCCAATACTGAGCGGGTACCCGGGAAGTTCCTATACTATTTGAAGAATAGGAACTT
CTGCAGGAATTCGATATCGGT
